Addgene plasmid #21241: PKC epsilon dNPS
Depositing lab: Bernard Weinstein. Depositing organization: Columbia University. Publication: Roles of specific isoforms of protein kinase C in the transcriptional control of cyclin D1 and related genes. Soh JW, Weinstein IB. J Biol Chem. 2003 Sep 5. 278(36):34709-16. 10.1074/jbc.M302016200 PubMed 12794082.
Backbone
  Vector backbone: pHACE
  Backbone size w/o insert (bp): 5400
  Vector type: Mammalian Expression
  Selectable markers: Neomycin (select with G418)
Growth in bacteria
  Bacterial resistance: Ampicillin, 100 μg/mL
  Growth temperature: 37°C
  Growth strain: DH5alpha
  Copy number: High Copy
Gene/Insert
  Gene/Insert name: PKC epsilon
  Species: M. musculus (mouse)
  Insert size (bp): 1707
  Mutation: delta 1-163
  GenBank ID: AF325507
  Entrez Gene: Prkce (a.k.a. 5830406C15Rik, PKC[e], PKCepsilon, Pkce)
  Cloning method: Restriction Enzyme; 5′ cloning site EcoRI (not destroyed); 3′ cloning site EcoRI (not destroyed)
  Sequencing primers: 5′ T7; 3′ SP6
Terms and licenses: Academic/Nonprofit Terms; Industry Terms: Not Available to Industry
How to cite: PKC epsilon dNPS was a gift from Bernard Weinstein (Addgene plasmid # 21241 ; http://n2t.net/addgene:21241 ; RRID:Addgene_21241)
