[The description below was written by a language model from this plasmid's Addgene catalogue record.]
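Description:
PKC epsilon dNPS is a mammalian expression plasmid built on the pHACE backbone (about 5.4 kb without insert) that carries a truncated mouse protein kinase C epsilon (Prkce) coding sequence. It is propagated in E. coli as a high-copy plasmid under ampicillin selection. A neomycin resistance marker allows G418 selection of transfected mammalian cells, so it can be used for stable lines as well as transient expression. The record does not state the promoter that drives the insert, the origin of replication, or any epitope tag. T7 and SP6 are listed as the sequencing primers, which indicates that these phage promoter sites flank the cloning region.

The roughly 1.7 kb insert was cloned between two EcoRI sites, both of which were preserved. It lacks residues 1–163 of PKC epsilon. In novel PKC isoforms this N-terminal region generally contains the C2-like domain and the autoinhibitory pseudosubstrate segment. The "dNPS" name probably refers to deletion of the N-terminus and pseudosubstrate, although the record does not spell this out. Removing a pseudosubstrate is a common way to relieve autoinhibition and produce a constitutively active kinase, but the record does not describe the functional outcome of this particular deletion.

The associated publication examines how individual PKC isoforms contribute to transcriptional control of cyclin D1 and related genes. This suggests the construct is meant for expressing the altered PKC epsilon in cultured mammalian cells to study isoform-specific signalling and its effects on gene expression.
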