>Addgene plasmid #21241 | PKC epsilon dNPS | addgene partial sequence | sequence record 27042 | 21241 with SP6
CGGCCGCCAGTGTGATGGATATCTGCAGAATTGGATCCTTAGGCGTAGTCAGGCACGCTCGTAAGGATAG
AATTGGGGCATCAGGTCTTCACCAAAGTAGGAGAAGCCTTTGAATTCTTCCTGGTTGATCTGCTTAATGA
TTGCTTCATCCACAAGTGTAAGTATTGGCTCTTCCCGCGTAAAGTCTTGGTCAAAGTTATTGACATCTCT
TTTGGTTTTAATTCTCGGCTTGAAGGGGGGCTTGATTTTCTTCTGCTCCAGCAGTACCCAGTCAATCTCC
TTGAAGAATGGATGTTGCTTGATGGCGTCCTCCCCGTTCTGCGCTGCCACACAGCCCAGGCGCTTGTGCG
GGTTCTTGGTCATGAAAGCTTTCAGGATGCTGACAGCTTCCTTGCTAAGCCAGACAGGATAGAGAACATC
ATCATGAAGGATGGATTCGAACAAGTCGTCCTCGTTGTCAGCTTCAAAGGGGGGCTGCCCAGCCATCATC
TCGTACATCAGCACCCCCAGGGCCCACCAGTCCACTGAGGGGCCGTACTCCAACTCCTGTAGGATCTCTG
GAGCTATGTAGTCAGGAGTCCCACAGAAGGTGGTAGTTGTCACACCATTCATAATCCCTTCCTTGCACAT
CCCAAAGTCAGCCAGCTTGCAGTGGCCTTCTGCATCTAGAAGGATGTTGTCCAGTTTCAAATCCCTGTAG
ATCACTCCATGCTGGTGGAGAACATGAGGGCCGATGTGACCTCTGCGGCATAGACCGAGA
