>Addgene plasmid #21241 | PKC epsilon dNPS | addgene partial sequence | sequence record 27043 | SP6 5'-ATTTAGGTGACACTATAG-3'
CTAAGCAGCTCGAGCGGCCGCCAGTGTGAATGGATATCTGCAGAATTGGATCCTTAGGCGTAGTCAGGCA
CGNTCGNTAAGGATAGAATTGGGGCATCAGGTCTTCACCAAAGTAGGAGAAGCCTTTGAATTCTTCCTGG
TTGATCTGCTTAATGATTGCTTCATCCACAAGTGTAAGTATTGGCTCTTCCCGCGTAAAGTCTTGGTCAA
AGTTATTGACATCTCTTTTGGTTTTAATTCTCGGCTTGAAGGGGGGCTTGATTTTCTTCTGCTCCAGCAG
TACCCAGTCAATCTCCTTGAAGAATGGATGTTGCTTGATGGCGTCCTCCCCGTTCTGCGCTGCCACACAG
CCCAGGCGCTTGTGCGGGTTCTTGGTCATGAAAGCTTTCAGGATGCTGACAGCTTCCTTGCTAAGCCAGA
CAGGATAGAGAACATCATCATGAAGGATGGATTCGAACAAGTCGTCCTCGTTGTCAGCTTCAAAGGGGGG
CTGCCCAGCCATCATCTCGTACATCAGCACCCCCAGGGCCCACCAGTCCACTGAGGGGCCGTACTCCAAC
TCCTGTAGGATCTCTGGAGCTATGTAGTCAGGAGTCCCACAGAAGGTGGTAGTTGTCACACCATTCATAA
TCCCTTCCTTGCACATCCCAAAGTCAGCCAGCTTGCAGTGGCCTTCTGCATCTAGAAGGATGTTGTCCAG
TTTCAAATCCCTGTAGATCACTCCATGCTGGTGGAGAAACATGAGGGCCGATGTGACCTCTGCGGCATAG
ACCGAGACGAGNTCANAATTNAGGGGACCCTAATCGGAAATGAGTCCNNNNTNCATTCCAGACAAAAAAG
CGTCTTGTNTGAACACATAATTGTTAAAAAGGGTNCAACAACAATCCTCTGT
