>Addgene plasmid #21241 | PKC epsilon dNPS | addgene partial sequence | sequence record 27044 | T7 5'-TAATACGACTCACTATAGGG-3'
NCACANGCGAGCNGGATCTCGAGGCCACCATGGAATTGGTCCACCAGGTCAATGGCCACAAGTTCATGGC
CACCTACTTGCGGCAACCCACCTACTGCTCCCACTGCAGAGATTTCATCTGGGGTGTCATAGGAAAACAG
GGATATCAATGTCAAGTTTGCACTTGCGTTGTCCACAAGCGATGTCATGAGCTCATTATTACAAAGTGCG
CTGGGCTGAAGAAACAGGAAACCCCTGACGAGGTGGGCTCCCAACGGTTCAGCGTCAACATGCCCCACAA
GTTCGGGATCCACAACTACAAGGTCCCCACGTTCTGTGACCACTGTGGGTCCCTGCTCTGGGGCCTCTTG
CGGCAGGGCTTGCAGTGTAAAGTCTGCAAAATGAATGTTCACCGGCGATGTGAGACCAACGTGGCTCCCA
ACTGTGGGGTAGACGCCAGAGGAATTGCCAAAGTGCTGGCTGACCTCGGTGTTACTCCAGACAAAATCAC
CAACAGTGGCCAAAGGAGGAAAAAGCTCGCTGCTGGTGCTGAGTCCCCACAGCCGGCTTCTGGAAACTCC
CCATCTGAAGACGACCGATCCAAGTCAGCGCCCACCTCCCCTTGTGACCAGGAACTAAAAGAACTTGAAA
ACAACATCCGGAAGGCCTTNCATTTGCCACCGAGAAAAGGAGCACCGAGCGTCGTCGGCCACCGATGGCC
AGCTGGCAAGCCCCGGAGAAATGGGGATNCNGGCCAGCCCAGGCCANCNCTGGGGGTGATNATTCACTNC
TCAAANGTTGGCAANGCACTTGCANGTCTGTGNCGACTCAAGNAAATANTCACCTTNAGTTNGAAAGAGT
NCTAAAACATATTGATGN
